>Addgene plasmid #165785 | pDmHsp70b | addgene full sequence | sequence record 335029 | Addgene NGS Result
CTCTTCCGCTTCCTCGCTCACTGACTCGCTGCGCTCGGTCGTTCGGCTGCGGCGAGCGGTATCAGCTCAC
TCAAAGGCGGTAATACGGTTATCCACAGAATCAGGGGATAACGCAGGAAAGAACATGTGAGCAAAAGGCC
AGCAAAAGGCCAGGAACCGTAAAAAGGCCGCGTTGCTGGCGTTTTTCCATAGGCTCCGCCCCCCTGACGA
GCATCACAAAAATCGACGCTCAAGTCAGAGGTGGCGAAACCCGACAGGACTATAAAGATACCAGGCGTTT
CCCCCTGGAAGCTCCCTCGTGCGCTCTCCTGTTCCGACCCTGCCGCTTACCGGATACCTGTCCGCCTTTC
TCCCTTCGGGAAGCGTGGCGCTTTCTCATAGCTCACGCTGTAGGTATCTCAGTTCGGTGTAGGTCGTTCG
CTCCAAGCTGGGCTGTGTGCACGAACCCCCCGTTCAGCCCGACCGCTGCGCCTTATCCGGTAACTATCGT
CTTGAGTCCAACCCGGTAAGACACGACTTATCGCCACTGGCAGCAGCCACTGGTAACAGGATTAGCAGAG
CGAGGTATGTAGGCGGTGCTACAGAGTTCTTGAAGTGGTGGCCTAACTACGGCTACACTAGAAGAACAGT
ATTTGGTATCTGCGCTCTGCTGAAGCCAGTTACCTTCGGAAAAAGAGTTGGTAGCTCTTGATCCGGCAAA
CAAACCACCGCTGGTAGCGGTGGTTTTTTTGTTTGCAAGCAGCAGATTACGCGCAGAAAAAAAGGATCTC
AAGAAGATCCTTTGATCTTTTCTACGGGGTCTGACGCTCAGTGGAACGAAAACTCACGTTAAGGGATTTT
GGTCATGAGATTATCAAAAAGGATCTTCACCTAGATCCTTTTAAATTAAAAATGAAGTTTTAAATCAATC
TAAAGTATATATGAGTAAACTTGGTCTGACAGTTACCAATGCTTAATCAGTGAGGCACCTATCTCAGCGA
TCTGTCTATTTCGTTCATCCATAGTTGCCTGACTCCCCGTCGTGTAGATAACTACGATACGGGAGGGCTT
ACCATCTGGCCCCAGTGCTGCAATGATACCGCGCGACCCACGCTCACCGGCTCCAGATTTATCAGCAATA
AACCAGCCAGCCGGAAGGGCCGAGCGCAGAAGTGGTCCTGCAACTTTATCCGCCTCCATCCAGTCTATTA
ATTGTTGCCGGGAAGCTAGAGTAAGTAGTTCGCCAGTTAATAGTTTGCGCAACGTTGTTGCCATTGCTAC
AGGCATCGTGGTGTCACGCTCGTCGTTTGGTATGGCTTCATTCAGCTCCGGTTCCCAACGATCAAGGCGA
GTTACATGATCCCCCATGTTGTGCAAAAAAGCGGTTAGCTCCTTCGGTCCTCCGATCGTTGTCAGAAGTA
AGTTGGCCGCAGTGTTATCACTCATGGTTATGGCAGCACTGCATAATTCTCTTACTGTCATGCCATCCGT
AAGATGCTTTTCTGTGACTGGTGAGTACTCAACCAAGTCATTCTGAGAATAGTGTATGCGGCGACCGAGT
TGCTCTTGCCCGGCGTCAATACGGGATAATACCGCGCCACATAGCAGAACTTTAAAAGTGCTCATCATTG
GAAAACGTTCTTCGGGGCGAAAACTCTCAAGGATCTTACCGCTGTTGAGATCCAGTTCGATGTAACCCAC
TCGTGCACCCAACTGATCTTCAGCATCTTTTACTTTCACCAGCGTTTCTGGGTGAGCAAAAACAGGAAGG
CAAAATGCCGCAAAAAAGGGAATAAGGGCGACACGGAAATGTTGAATACTCATACTCTTCCTTTTTCAAT
ATTATTGAAGCATTTATCAGGGTTATTGTCTCATGAGCGGATACATATTTGAATGTATTTAGAAAAATAA
ACAAATAGGGGTTCCGCGCACATTTCCCCGAAAAGTGCCACCTGATGCGGTGTGAAATACCGCACAGATG
CGTAAGGAGAAAATACCGCATCAGGAAATTGTAAGCGTTAATATTTTGTTAAAATTCGCGTTAAATTTTT
GTTAAATCAGCTCATTTTTTAACCAATAGGCCGAAATCGGCAAAATCCCTTATAAATCAAAAGAATAGAC
CGAGATAGGGT
[37 nt withheld, positions 2112-2148]
AAAGAACGTGGACTCCAACGTCAAAGGGCGAAAAACCGTCTATCAGGGCGCTGGCCCACTACGTGAACCA
TCACCCT
[91 nt withheld, positions 2226-2316]
G
[124 nt withheld, positions 2318-2441]
CCATTCGCCATTCAGGCTGCGCAACTGTTGGGAAGGGCGATCGGTGCGGGCCTCTTCGCTATTACGCCAG
CTGGCGAAAGGGGGATGTGCTGCAAGGCGATTAAGTTGGGTAACGCCAGGGTTTTCCCAGTCACGACGTT
GTAAAACGACGGCCAGTGAATTGTAATACGACTCACTATAGGGCGAATTGGGCCCGACGTCGCATGCTCC
CGGCCGCCATGGCGGCCGCGGGAATTCGATTGGGCGATGAGTGGTCTCGGGAGCTAGAATCCCAAAACAA
ACTGGTTATTGTGGTAGGTCATTTGTTTGGCAGAAAGAAAACTCGAGAAATTTCTCTGGCCGTTATTCGT
TATTCTCTCTTTTCTTTTTGGGTCGCTCCCTCTCTGCACTAATGCTCTCTCACTCTGTCACACAGTAAAC
GGCATACTGCTCTCGTTGGTTCGAGAGAGCGCGCCTCGAATGTTCGCGAAAAGAGCGCCGGAGTATAAAT
AGAGGCGCTTCGTCTACGGAGCGACAATTCAATTCAAACAAGCAAAGTGAACACGTCGCTAAGCGAAAGC
TAAGCAAATAAACAAGCGCAGCTGAACAAGCTAAACAATCTGCAGTAAAGTGCAAGTTAAAGTGAATCAA
TTAAAAGTAACCAGCAACCAAGTAAATCAACTGCAACTACTGAAATCTGCCAAGAAGTAATTATTGAATA
CAAGAAGAGAACTCTCAAAATGCGAGACCACTCATCGCCCAATCACTAGTGAATTCGCGGCCGCCTGCAG
GTCGACCATATGGGAGAGCTCCCAACGCGTTGGATGCATAGCTTGAGTATTCTATAGTGTCACCTAAATA
GCTTGGCGTAATCATGGTCATAGCTGTTTCCTGTGTGAAATTGTTATCCGCTCACAATTCCACACAACAT
ACGAGCCGGAAGCATAAAGTGTAAAGCCTGGGGTGCCTAATGAGTGAGCTAACTCACATTAATTGCGTTG
CGCTCACTGCCCGCTTTCCAGTCGGGAAACCTGTCGTGCCAGCTGCATTAATGAATCGGCCAACGCGCGG
GGAGAGGCGGTTTGCGTATTGGGCG
Features (pLannotate 1.2.2; 14 found; start..end, strand, type, name):
    184..772     -  rep_origin     ori: high-copy-number ColE1/pMB1/pBR322/pUC origin of replication
    943..1803    -  CDS            AmpR: β-lactamase; bla; confers resistance to ampicillin, carbenicillin, and related antibiotics
   1804..1908    -  promoter       AmpR promoter: bla
   1935..1985    +  misc_feature   bom (fragment): basis of mobility region from pBR322
   1986..2441    -  rep_origin     f1 ori (sequence partly withheld): f1 bacteriophage origin of replication; arrow indicates direction of (+) strand synthesis
   2445..2602    -  CDS            lacZα (fragment): LacZα fragment of β-galactosidase; lacZ fragment
   2605..2623    +  promoter       T7 promoter: promoter for bacteriophage T7 RNA polymerase
   2705..3156    +  promoter       hsp70 promoter: Drosophila melanogaster hsp70Bb promoter
   3188..3250    -  CDS            VESPI_VESMG (fragment): Experimental evidence at protein level: Swiss-Prot protein existence level 1. Shows contractile activity on isolated ileum smooth muscle. From Vespa magnifica (Hornet).
   3262..3280    -  promoter       SP6 promoter: promoter for bacteriophage SP6 RNA polymerase
   3322..3338    -  protein_bind   lac operator: The lac repressor binds to the lac operator to inhibit transcription in E. coli. This inhibition can be relieved by adding lactose or isopropyl-β-D-thiogalactopyranoside (IPTG). lac repressor encoded by lacI
   3346..3376    -  promoter       lac promoter: promoter for the E. coli lac operon
   3391..3412    -  protein_bind   CAP binding site: CAP binding activates transcription in the presence of cAMP. E. coli catabolite activator protein
   3425..1       -  CDS            lacI (fragment) (across the origin): lac repressor; lacI; The lac repressor binds to the lac operator to inhibit transcription in E. coli. This inhibition can be relieved by adding lactose or isopropyl-β-D-thiogalactopyranoside (IPTG).
