[The description below was written by a language model from this plasmid's Addgene catalogue record and pLannotate feature annotations shown in this document.]
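Description:
pDmHsp70b is a small (about 3.5 kb) part-donor plasmid that carries a 456 bp fragment of the Drosophila melanogaster Hsp70B promoter in the pUPD backbone. Although it is catalogued as an insect expression vector, the record shows only the promoter itself. No coding sequence, reporter or terminator is annotated downstream, so it is best read as a stored regulatory element rather than a complete expression cassette. It is propagated in E. coli from a high-copy ColE1/pUC-type origin and selected with ampicillin through the β-lactamase gene and its native promoter. An f1 phage origin is also present, which in principle allows single-stranded DNA production.

The hsp70Bb promoter annotation sits in the cloning region between opposing T7 and SP6 phage promoters. It interrupts the lacZα reporter, of which only a fragment remains, alongside the lac promoter, lac operator, CAP binding site and a partial lacI remnant. This layout is typical of blue/white screening backbones in which the insert replaces or disrupts lacZα. A short match to a hornet peptide next to the insert is almost certainly a spurious annotation of linker sequence. The cloning sites used are not recorded.

According to the depositor, the promoter fragment gives basal expression that can be raised further by heat shock. This makes it useful as an inducible yet leaky driver when combined with other parts. The associated work concerns multiplexed drug-based selection and counterselection in Drosophila, which suggests the fragment is meant for assembly into fly transgenesis constructs that drive such marker genes, although the record does not state the specific downstream assemblies.
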