Addgene plasmid #165785: pDmHsp70b
Purpose: Drosophila HSP70B promoter fragment, shows basal expression that can be further enhanced via heatshock
Depositing lab: Koen Venken. Depositing organization: Baylor College of Medicine. Publication: Multiplexed drug-based selection and counterselection genetic manipulations in Drosophila. Matinyan N, Karkhanis MS, Gonzalez Y, Jain A, Saltzman A, Malovannaya A, Sarrion-Perdigones A, Dierick HA, Venken KJT. Cell Rep. 2021 Sep 14;36(11):109700. doi: 10.1016/j.celrep.2021.109700. PubMed 34525356.
Backbone
  Vector backbone: pUPD
  Backbone size w/o insert (bp): 3057
  Vector type: Insect Expression
Growth in bacteria
  Bacterial resistance: Ampicillin, 100 μg/mL
  Growth temperature: 37°C
  Growth strain: DH10B
  Copy number: High Copy
Gene/Insert
  Gene/Insert name: Hsp70b
  Species: D. melanogaster (fly)
  Insert size (bp): 456
  Cloning method: Restriction Enzyme; 5′ cloning site Unknown (unknown if destroyed)
Terms and licenses: Academic/Nonprofit Terms; Industry Terms: Not Available to Industry
Depositor comments: Promoter
How to cite: pDmHsp70b was a gift from Koen Venken (Addgene plasmid # 165785 ; http://n2t.net/addgene:165785 ; RRID:Addgene_165785)
